Addgene plasmid #49155: mCh-Sec61 beta
Purpose: expression of Sec61 beta fused to mCherry, used as a general ER marker
Depositing lab: Gia Voeltz. Depositing organization: University of Colorado, Boulder. Publication: Reticulon short hairpin transmembrane domains are used to shape ER tubules. Zurek N, Sparks L, Voeltz G. Traffic. 2011 Jan;12(1):28-41. doi: 10.1111/j.1600-0854.2010.01134.x. Epub 2010 Nov 12. PubMed 20955502.
Backbone
  Vector backbone: pAcGFP1-C1
  Backbone manufacturer: Clontech
  Modifications to backbone: monomeric mCherry was inserted into NheI/BglII sites of pAcGFP1-C1.
  Vector type: Mammalian Expression
  Selectable markers: Neomycin (select with G418)
Growth in bacteria
  Bacterial resistance: Kanamycin, 50 μg/mL
  Growth temperature: 37°C
  Growth strain: DH5alpha
  Copy number: Low Copy
Gene/Insert
  Gene/Insert name: Sec61 beta (alt name: SEC61B)
  Species: H. sapiens (human)
  Entrez Gene: SEC61B
  Promoter: CMV
  Tag / fusion protein: mCherry* (N terminal on backbone)
  Cloning method: Restriction Enzyme; 5′ cloning site BglII (not destroyed); 3′ cloning site EcoRI (not destroyed)
  Sequencing primers: 5′ mCherry-F (ccccgtaatgcagaagaaga)
Terms and licenses: Academic/Nonprofit Terms; Industry Terms: Not Available to Industry
Depositor comments: *Note that the AcGFP1 is still present in this plasmid, but it is not expressed.
How to cite: mCh-Sec61 beta was a gift from Gia Voeltz (Addgene plasmid # 49155 ; http://n2t.net/addgene:49155 ; RRID:Addgene_49155)
