[The description below was written by a language model from this plasmid's Addgene catalogue record and pLannotate feature annotations shown in this document.]
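Description:
mCh-Sec61 beta is a mammalian expression plasmid built on the Clontech pAcGFP1-C1 backbone that produces human Sec61β (SEC61B), a subunit of the endoplasmic reticulum translocon, fused at its N-terminus to the monomeric red fluorescent protein mCherry. Expression is driven by the human cytomegalovirus immediate-early enhancer and promoter. According to the record, mCherry was placed into the NheI/BglII sites of the backbone and the Sec61β coding sequence was then cloned between BglII and EcoRI, so the two open reading frames lie directly adjacent and are read as one fusion. The annotated sequence shows a remnant of the multiple cloning site followed by the original AcGFP1 coding sequence downstream of Sec61β. The depositor notes that this GFP remains in the plasmid but is not expressed, so only red fluorescence is expected. An SV40 polyadenylation signal terminates the transcript.

The 5.7 kb plasmid replicates in E. coli from a ColE1/pUC-type origin (annotated as high copy, although the catalogue entry lists it as low copy) and also carries an f1 phage origin. A single Tn5 aminoglycoside phosphotransferase gene serves both hosts. A bacterial promoter gives kanamycin resistance in bacteria, and the SV40 early promoter with an HSV TK polyadenylation signal allows G418 selection of stably transfected mammalian cells. The short ble, large T antigen and bGH poly(A) matches in the feature table are fragments and probably not functional elements.

The construct is used as a general ER marker, labelling the ER membrane network in fluorescence imaging, for example in studies of ER tubule morphology.
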