Features (pLannotate 1.2.2; 16 found; start..end, strand, type, name):
     68..371     +  enhancer       CMV enhancer: human cytomegalovirus immediate early enhancer
    372..575     +  promoter       CMV promoter: human cytomegalovirus (CMV) immediate early promoter
    604..1311    +  CDS            mCherry: mCherry is a basic (constitutively fluorescent) red fluorescent protein published in 2004, derived from Discosoma sp.. It is reported to be a very rapidly-maturing monomer with low acid sensitivity.
   1318..1608    +  CDS            Sec61β (sequence partly withheld): human Sec61β subunit of the translocon in the endoplasmic reticulum; SEC61B
   1609..1645    +  misc_feature   MCS (fragment): multiple cloning site
   1653..2372    +  CDS            AcGFP1: Aequorea coerulescens GFP mammalian codon-optimized
   2388..2471    +  CDS            large T antigen (fragment): large T antigen from SV40 (simian virus 40)
   2494..2615    +  polyA_signal   SV40 poly(A) signal: SV40 polyadenylation signal
   2649..3077    -  rep_origin     f1 ori (sequence partly withheld): f1 bacteriophage origin of replication; arrow indicates direction of (+) strand synthesis
   3104..3208    +  promoter       AmpR promoter: bla
   3210..3567    +  promoter       SV40 promoter: SV40 enhancer and early promoter
   3602..4396    +  CDS            NeoR/KanR: aminoglycoside phosphotransferase from Tn5; aph(3')-II (or nptII); confers resistance to neomycin, kanamycin, and G418 (Geneticin®)
   4417..4569    +  CDS            ble (fragment): BLE_KLEPN - Experimental evidence at protein level: Swiss-Prot protein existence level 1. Binding protein with a strong affinity to the bleomycin family of antibiotics. Binds to CL990; an antimitotic-antibiotic compound. From Klebsiella pneumoniae.
   4628..4675    +  polyA_signal   HSV TK poly(A) signal: herpes simplex virus thymidine kinase polyadenylation signal (Cole and Stacy, 1985)
   4766..4782    -  polyA_signal   bGH poly(A) signal (fragment): bovine growth hormone polyadenylation signal
   5004..5592    +  rep_origin     ori: high-copy-number ColE1/pMB1/pBR322/pUC origin of replication
>Addgene plasmid #49155 | mCh-Sec61 beta | addgene full sequence | sequence record 116488 | Addgene NGS Result
CATGCATTAGTTATTAATAGTAATCAATTACGGGGTCATTAGTTCATAGCCCATATATGGAGTTCCGCGT
TACATAACTTACGGTAAATGGCCCGCCTGGCTGACCGCCCAACGACCCCCGCCCATTGACGTCAATAATG
ACGTATGTTCCCATAGTAACGCCAATAGGGACTTTCCATTGACGTCAATGGGTGGAGTATTTACGGTAAA
CTGCCCACTTGGCAGTACATCAAGTGTATCATATGCCAAGTACGCCCCCTATTGACGTCAATGACGGTAA
ATGGCCCGCCTGGCATTATGCCCAGTACATGACCTTATGGGACTTTCCTACTTGGCAGTACATCTACGTA
TTAGTCATCGCTATTACCATGGTGATGCGGTTTTGGCAGTACATCAATGGGCGTGGATAGCGGTTTGACT
CACGGGGATTTCCAAGTCTCCACCCCATTGACGTCAATGGGAGTTTGTTTTGGCACCAAAATCAACGGGA
CTTTCCAAAATGTCGTAACAACTCCGCCCCATTGACGCAAATGGGCGGTAGGCGTGTACGGTGGGAGGTC
TATATAAGCAGAGCTGGTTTAGTGAACCGTCAGATCCGCTAGCATGGTGAGCAAGGGCGAGGAGGATAAC
ATGGCCATCATCAAGGAGTTCATGCGCTTCAAGGTGCACATGGAGGGCTCCGTGAACGGCCACGAGTTCG
AGATCGAGGGCGAGGGCGAGGGCCGCCCCTACGAGGGCACCCAGACCGCCAAGCTGAAGGTGACCAAGGG
TGGCCCCCTGCCCTTCGCCTGGGACATCCTGTCCCCTCAGTTCATGTACGGCTCCAAGGCCTACGTGAAG
CACCCCGCCGACATCCCCGACTACTTGAAGCTGTCCTTCCCCGAGGGCTTCAAGTGGGAGCGCGTGATGA
ACTTCGAGGACGGCGGCGTGGTGACCGTGACCCAGGACTCCTCCCTGCAGGACGGCGAGTTCATCTACAA
GGTGAAGCTGCGCGGCACCAACTTCCCCTCCGACGGCCCCGTAATGCAGAAGAAGACCATGGGCTGGGAG
GCCTCCTCCGAGCGGATGTACCCCGAGGACGGCGCCCTGAAGGGCGAGATCAAGCAGAGGCTGAAGCTGA
AGGACGGCGGCCACTACGACGCTGAGGTCAAGACCACCTACAAGGCCAAGAAGCCCGTGCAGCTGCCCGG
CGCCTACAACGTCAACATCAAGTTGGACATCACCTCCCACAACGAGGACTACACCATCGTGGAACAGTAC
GAACGCGCCGAGGGCCGCCACTCCACCGGCGGCATGGACGAGCTGTACAAGAGATCT
[288 nt withheld, positions 1318-1605]
TAGGAATTCTGCAGTCGACGGTACCGCGGGCCCGGGATCCACCGGTCATGGTGAGCAAGGGCGCCGAGCT
GTTCACCGGCATCGTGCCCATCCTGATCGAGCTGAATGGCGATGTGAATGGCCACAAGTTCAGCGTGAGC
GGCGAGGGCGAGGGCGATGCCACCTACGGCAAGCTGACCCTGAAGTTCATCTGCACCACCGGCAAGCTGC
CTGTGCCCTGGCCCACCCTGGTGACCACCCTGAGCTACGGCGTGCAGTGCTTCTCACGCTACCCCGATCA
CATGAAGCAGCACGACTTCTTCAAGAGCGCCATGCCTGAGGGCTACATCCAGGAGCGCACCATCTTCTTC
GAGGATGACGGCAACTACAAGTCGCGCGCCGAGGTGAAGTTCGAGGGCGATACCCTGGTGAATCGCATCG
AGCTGACCGGCACCGATTTCAAGGAGGATGGCAACATCCTGGGCAATAAGATGGAGTACAACTACAACGC
CCACAATGTGTACATCATGACCGACAAGGCCAAGAATGGCATCAAGGTGAACTTCAAGATCCGCCACAAC
ATCGAGGATGGCAGCGTGCAGCTGGCCGACCACTACCAGCAGAATACCCCCATCGGCGATGGCCCTGTGC
TGCTGCCCGATAACCACTACCTGTCCACCCAGAGCGCCCTGTCCAAGGACCCCAACGAGAAGCGCGATCA
CATGATCTACTTCGGCTTCGTGACCGCCGCCGCCATCACCCACGGCATGGATGAGCTGTACAAGTGAGCG
GCCGCGACTCTAGATCATAATCAGCCATACCACATTTGTAGAGGTTTTACTTGCTTTAAAAAACCTCCCA
CACCTCCCCCTGAACCTGAAACATAAAATGAATGCAATTGTTGTTGTTAACTTGTTTATTGCAGCTTATA
ATGGTTACAAATAAAGCAATAGCATCACAAATTTCACAAATAAAGCATTTTTTTCACTGCATTCTAGTTG
TGGTTTGTCCAAACTCATCAATGTATCTTAAGGCGTAAATTGTAAGCGTTAATATTTTGTTAAAATTCGC
GTTAAATTTTTGTTAAATCAGCTCATTTTTTAACCAATAGGCCGAAATCGGCAAAATCCCTTATAAATCA
AAAGAATAGACCGAGATAGGGT
[37 nt withheld, positions 2748-2784]
AAAGAACGTGGACTCCAACGTCAAAGG
[49 nt withheld, positions 2812-2860]
T
[91 nt withheld, positions 2862-2952]
G
[124 nt withheld, positions 2954-3077]
CAGGTGGCACTTTTCGGGGAAATGTGCGCGGAACCCCTATTTGTTTATTTTTCTAAATACATTCAAATAT
GTATCCGCTCATGAGACAATAACCCTGATAAATGCTTCAATAATATTGAAAAAGGAAGAGTCCTGAGGCG
GAAAGAACCAGCTGTGGAATGTGTGTCAGTTAGGGTGTGGAAAGTCCCCAGGCTCCCCAGCAGGCAGAAG
TATGCAAAGCATGCATCTCAATTAGTCAGCAACCAGGTGTGGAAAGTCCCCAGGCTCCCCAGCAGGCAGA
AGTATGCAAAGCATGCATCTCAATTAGTCAGCAACCATAGTCCCGCCCCTAACTCCGCCCATCCCGCCCC
TAACTCCGCCCAGTTCCGCCCATTCTCCGCCCCATGGCTGACTAATTTTTTTTATTTATGCAGAGGCCGA
GGCCGCCTCGGCCTCTGAGCTATTCCAGAAGTAGTGAGGAGGCTTTTTTGGAGGCCTAGGCTTTTGCAAA
GATCGATCAAGAGACAGGATGAGGATCGTTTCGCATGATTGAACAAGATGGATTGCACGCAGGTTCTCCG
GCCGCTTGGGTGGAGAGGCTATTCGGCTATGACTGGGCACAACAGACAATCGGCTGCTCTGATGCCGCCG
TGTTCCGGCTGTCAGCGCAGGGGCGCCCGGTTCTTTTTGTCAAGACCGACCTGTCCGGTGCCCTGAATGA
ACTGCAAGACGAGGCAGCGCGGCTATCGTGGCTGGCCACGACGGGCGTTCCTTGCGCAGCTGTGCTCGAC
GTTGTCACTGAAGCGGGAAGGGACTGGCTGCTATTGGGCGAAGTGCCGGGGCAGGATCTCCTGTCATCTC
ACCTTGCTCCTGCCGAGAAAGTATCCATCATGGCTGATGCAATGCGGCGGCTGCATACGCTTGATCCGGC
TACCTGCCCATTCGACCACCAAGCGAAACATCGCATCGAGCGAGCACGTACTCGGATGGAAGCCGGTCTT
GTCGATCAGGATGATCTGGACGAAGAGCATCAGGGGCTCGCGCCAGCCGAACTGTTCGCCAGGCTCAAGG
CGAGCATGCCCGACGGCGAGGATCTCGTCGTGACCCATGGCGATGCCTGCTTGCCGAATATCATGGTGGA
AAATGGCCGCTTTTCTGGATTCATCGACTGTGGCCGGCTGGGTGTGGCGGACCGCTATCAGGACATAGCG
TTGGCTACCCGTGATATTGCTGAAGAGCTTGGCGGCGAATGGGCTGACCGCTTCCTCGTGCTTTACGGTA
TCGCCGCTCCCGATTCGCAGCGCATCGCCTTCTATCGCCTTCTTGACGAGTTCTTCTGAGCGGGACTCTG
GGGTTCGAAATGACCGACCAAGCGACGCCCAACCTGCCATCACGAGATTTCGATTCCACCGCCGCCTTCT
ATGAAAGGTTGGGCTTCGGAATCGTTTTCCGGGACGCCGGCTGGATGATCCTCCAGCGCGGGGATCTCAT
GCTGGAGTTCTTCGCCCACCCTAGGGGGAGGCTAACTGAAACACGGAAGGAGACAATACCGGAAGGAACC
CGCGCTATGACGGCAATAAAAAGACAGAATAAAACGCACGGTGTTGGGTCGTTTGTTCATAAACGCGGGG
TTCGGTCCCAGGGCTGGCACTCTGTCGATACCCCACCGAGACCCCATTGGGGCCAATACGCCCGCGTTTC
TTCCTTTTCCCCACCCCACCCCCCAAGTTCGGGTGAAGGCCCAGGGCTCGCAGCCAACGTCGGGGCGGCA
GGCCCTGCCATAGCCTCAGGTTACTCATATATACTTTAGATTGATTTAAAACTTCATTTTTAATTTAAAA
GGATCTAGGTGAAGATCCTTTTTGATAATCTCATGACCAAAATCCCTTAACGTGAGTTTTCGTTCCACTG
AGCGTCAGACCCCGTAGAAAAGATCAAAGGATCTTCTTGAGATCCTTTTTTTCTGCGCGTAATCTGCTGC
TTGCAAACAAAAAAACCACCGCTACCAGCGGTGGTTTGTTTGCCGGATCAAGAGCTACCAACTCTTTTTC
CGAAGGTAACTGGCTTCAGCAGAGCGCAGATACCAAATACTGTTCTTCTAGTGTAGCCGTAGTTAGGCCA
CCACTTCAAGAACTCTGTAGCACCGCCTACATACCTCGCTCTGCTAATCCTGTTACCAGTGGCTGCTGCC
AGTGGCGATAAGTCGTGTCTTACCGGGTTGGACTCAAGACGATAGTTACCGGATAAGGCGCAGCGGTCGG
GCTGAACGGGGGGTTCGTGCACACAGCCCAGCTTGGAGCGAACGACCTACACCGAACTGAGATACCTACA
GCGTGAGCTATGAGAAAGCGCCACGCTTCCCGAAGGGAGAAAGGCGGACAGGTATCCGGTAAGCGGCAGG
GTCGGAACAGGAGAGCGCACGAGGGAGCTTCCAGGGGGAAACGCCTGGTATCTTTATAGTCCTGTCGGGT
TTCGCCACCTCTGACTTGAGCGTCGATTTTTGTGATGCTCGTCAGGGGGGCGGAGCCTATGGAAAAACGC
CAGCAACGCGGCCTTTTTACGGTTCCTGGCCTTTTGCTGGCCTTTTGCTCACATGTTCTTTCCTGCGTTA
TCCCCTGATTCTGTGGATAACCGTATTACCGC
