>Addgene plasmid #49155 | mCh-Sec61 beta | addgene partial sequence | sequence record 73622 | SV40pA-R 5'-GAAATTTGTGATGCTATTGC-3'
TTATAAGCTGCAATAAACAAGTTAACAACAACAATTGCATTCATTTTATGTTTCAGGTTCAGGGGGAGGT
GTGGGAGGTTTTTTAAAGCAAGTAAAACCTCTACAAATGTGGTATGGCTGATTATGATCTAGAGTCGCGG
CCGCTCACTTGTACAGCTCATCCATGCCGTGGGTGATGGCGGCGGCGGTCACGAAGCCGAAGTAGATCAT
GTGATCGCGCTTCTCGTTGGGGTCCTTGGACAGGGCGCTCTGGGTGGACAGGTAGTGGTTATCGGGCAGC
AGCACAGGGCCATCGCCGATGGGGGTATTCTGCTGGTAGTGGTCGGCCAGCTGCACGCTGCCATCCTCGA
TGTTGTGGCGGATCTTGAAGTTCACCTTGATGCCATTCTTGGCCTTGTCGGTCATGATGTACACATTGTG
GGCGTTGTAGTTGTACTCCATCTTATTGCCCAGGATGTTGCCATCCTCCTTGAAATCGGTGCCGGTCAGC
TCGATGCGATTCACCAGGGTATCGCCCTCGAACTTCACCTCGGCGCGCGACTTGTAGTTGCCGTCATCCT
CGAAGAAGATGGTGCGCTCCTGGATGTAGCCCTCAGGCATGGCGCTCTTGAAGAAGTCGTGCTGCTTCAT
GTGATCGGGGTAGCGTGAGAAGCACTGCACGCCGTAGCTCAGGGTGGTCACCAGGGTGGGCCAGGGCACA
GGCAGCTTGCCGGTGGTGCAGATGAACTTCAGGGTCAGCTTGCCGTAGGTGGCATCGCCCTCGCCCTCGC
CGCTCACGCTGAACTTGTGGCCATTCACATCGCCATTCAGCTCGATCAGGATGGGCACGATGCCGGTGAA
CAGCTCGGCGCCCTTGCTCACCATGACCGGTGGATCCCGGGCCCGCGGTACCGTCGACTGCAGAATTCCT
A
[193 nt withheld, positions 912-1104]
