>Addgene plasmid #49155 | mCh-Sec61 beta | addgene partial sequence | sequence record 101736 | mCherry-F 5'-ccccgtaatgcagaagaaga-3'
CTCCTCCGAGCGGATGTACCCCGAGGACGGCGCCCTGAAGGGCGAGATCAAGCAGAGGCTGAAGCTGAAG
GACGGCGGCCACTACGACGCTGAGGTCAAGACCACCTACAAGGCCAAGAAGCCCGTGCAGCTGCCCGGCG
CCTACAACGTCAACATCAAGTTGGACATCACCTCCCACAACGAGGACTACACCATCGTGGAACAGTACGA
ACGCGCCGAGGGCCGCCACTCCACCGGCGGCATGGACGAGCTGTACAAGAGATCT
[288 nt withheld, positions 266-553]
TAGGAATTCTGCAGTCGACGGTACCGCGGGCCCGGGATCCACCGGTCATGGTGAGCAAGGGCGCCGAGCT
GTTCACCGGCATCGTGCCCATCCTGATCGAGCTGAATGGCGATGTGAATGGCCACAAGTTCAGCGTGAGC
GGCGAGGGCGAGGGCGATGCCACCTACGGCAAGCTGACCCTGAAGTTCATCTGCACCACCGGCAAGCTGC
CTGTGCCCTGGCCCACCCTGGTGACCACCCTGAGCTACGGCGTGCAGTGCTTCTCACGCTACCCCGATCA
CATGAAGCAGCACGACTTCTTCAAGAGCGCCATGCCTGAGGGCTACATCCAGGAGCGCACCATCTTCTTC
GAGGATGACGGCAACTACAAGTCGCGCGCCGAGGTGAAGTTCGAGGGCGATACCCTGGTGAATCGCATCG
AGCTGACCGGCACCGATTTCAAGGAGGATGGCAACATCCTGGGCAATAAGATGGAGTACAACTACAACGC
CCACAATGTGTACATCATGACCGACAAGGCCAAGAATG
