>Addgene plasmid #49155 | mCh-Sec61 beta | addgene partial sequence | sequence record 101737 | CMV-F 5'-CGCAAATGGGCGGTAGGCGTG-3'
CTATATAAGCAGAGCTGGTTTAGTGAACCGTCAGATCCGCTAGCATGGTGAGCAAGGGCGAGGAGGATAA
CATGGCCATCATCAAGGAGTTCATGCGCTTCAAGGTGCACATGGAGGGCTCCGTGAACGGCCACGAGTTC
GAGATCGAGGGCGAGGGCGAGGGCCGCCCCTACGAGGGCACCCAGACCGCCAAGCTGAAGGTGACCAAGG
GTGGCCCCCTGCCCTTCGCCTGGGACATCCTGTCCCCTCAGTTCATGTACGGCTCCAAGGCCTACGTGAA
GCACCCCGCCGACATCCCCGACTACTTGAAGCTGTCCTTCCCCGAGGGCTTCAAGTGGGAGCGCGTGATG
AACTTCGAGGACGGCGGCGTGGTGACCGTGACCCAGGACTCCTCCCTGCAGGACGGCGAGTTCATCTACA
AGGTGAAGCTGCGCGGCACCAACTTCCCCTCCGACGGCCCCGTAATGCAGAAGAAGACCATGGGCTGGGA
GGCCTCCTCCGAGCGGATGTACCCCGAGGACGGCGCCCTGAAGGGCGAGATCAAGCAGAGGCTGAAGCTG
AAGGACGGCGGCCACTACGACGCTGAGGTCAAGACCACCTACAAGGCCAAGAAGCCCGTGCAGCTGCCCG
GCGCCTACAACGTCAACATCAAGTTGGACATCACCTCCCACAACGAGGACTACACCATCGTGGAACAGTA
CGAACGCGCCGAGGGCCGCCACTCCACCGGCGGCATGGACGAGCTGTACAAGAGATCT
[288 nt withheld, positions 759-1046]
TAGGAATTCTGCAGTCGACGGTACCGCGGGCCC
